Addgene plasmid #120059: pMaCTag-Z16
Purpose: Template for C-terminal PCR tagging of mammalian genes (Zeocin selection) with Dronpa3
Depositing lab: Michael Knop. Depositing organization: Universitaet Heidelberg. Publication: CRISPR-Cas12a-assisted PCR tagging of mammalian genes. Fueller J, Herbst K, Meurer M, Gubicza K, Kurtulmus B, Knopf JD, Kirrmaier D, Buchmuller BC, Pereira G, Lemberg MK, Knop M. J Cell Biol. 2020 Jun 1;219(6). pii: 151766. doi: 10.1083/jcb.201910210. PubMed 32406907.
Backbone
  Vector backbone: pFA6a
  Backbone size w/o insert (bp): 2412
  Vector type: PCR Template
  Selectable markers: Zeocin
Growth in bacteria
  Bacterial resistance: Ampicillin, 100 μg/mL
  Growth temperature: 37°C
  Growth strain: DH5alpha
  Copy number: High Copy
Gene/Insert
  Gene/Insert name: Dronpa3
  Species: H. sapiens (human)
  Promoter: None
  Tag / fusion protein: Dronpa3 (C terminal on backbone)
  Cloning method: Restriction Enzyme; 5′ cloning site BamHI (not destroyed); 3′ cloning site SpeI (not destroyed)
  Sequencing primers: 5′ SP6; 3′ AAACCACAACTAGAATGCAGTG
Terms and licenses: Academic/Nonprofit Terms; Industry Terms: Not Available to Industry
Depositor comments: Template plasmid for C-terminal PCR tagging of mammalian genes. For M1 and M2 tagging oligo design please visit www.pcr-tagging.com Please visit https://www.biorxiv.org/content/early/2018/11/20/473876 for BioRxiv preprint
How to cite: pMaCTag-Z16 was a gift from Michael Knop (Addgene plasmid # 120059 ; http://n2t.net/addgene:120059 ; RRID:Addgene_120059)
