[The description below was written by a language model from this plasmid's Addgene catalogue record, the feature table of its GenBank file and pLannotate feature annotations shown in this document.]
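Description:
pMaCTag-Z16 is a 4.5 kb PCR template plasmid built on the pFA6a backbone. It is not an expression vector in its own right. Instead, it is the source of a cassette used for C-terminal tagging of endogenous mammalian genes by the CRISPR-Cas12a-assisted PCR tagging method. It is maintained in E. coli as a high-copy plasmid through a ColE1/pUC-type origin and an ampicillin resistance gene. SP6 and T7 phage promoters flank the cassette region and mainly serve as sequencing primer sites.

The cassette opens with the coding sequence for Dronpa3 (annotated as Dronpa-Green3), a photoswitchable green fluorescent protein. It has no promoter of its own because it is meant to be fused in frame to the 3′ end of a target gene and expressed from that gene's native promoter; an SV40 polyadenylation signal follows it. Downstream is a Zeocin selection unit made up of the SV40 enhancer/early promoter (which includes the SV40 origin), a Kozak sequence, the Sh ble resistance gene and a bGH poly(A) signal.

A human U6 promoter sits at the end of the cassette with no guide RNA annotated after it. In this tagging scheme the reverse tagging oligo is expected to supply the locus-specific Cas12a crRNA sequence, so that the PCR product carries both homology arms and a functional crRNA gene, although the record does not spell this out. Two loxP sites bracket the marker and the U6 promoter, so Cre recombinase should be able to excise them after selection. The two feature tables describe the same sequence with a small offset in coordinates.
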