LOCUS       Exported 4540 bp ds-DNA circular SYN 13-MAY-2021
DEFINITION  Template for C-terminal PCR tagging of mammalian genes (Zeocin
            selection) with Dronpa3.
ACCESSION   .
VERSION     .
KEYWORDS    pMaCTag-Z16
SOURCE      synthetic DNA construct
  ORGANISM  synthetic DNA construct
REFERENCE   1 (bases 1 to 4540)
  AUTHORS   Fueller J, Herbst K, Meurer M, Gubicza K, Kurtulmus B, Knopf JD,
            Kirrmaier D, Buchmuller BC, Pereira G, Lemberg MK, Knop M
  TITLE     CRISPR-Cas12a-assisted PCR tagging of mammalian genes.
  JOURNAL   J Cell Biol. 2020 Jun 1;219(6). pii: 151766. doi:
            10.1083/jcb.201910210.
  PUBMED    32406907
REFERENCE   2 (bases 1 to 4540)
  AUTHORS   .
  TITLE     Direct Submission
  JOURNAL   Exported May 13, 2021 from SnapGene Server 1.1.58
            http://www.snapgene.com
FEATURES             Location/Qualifiers
     source          1..4540
                     /organism="synthetic DNA construct"
                     /mol_type="other DNA"
     promoter        1..19
                     /label=SP6 promoter
                     /note="promoter for bacteriophage SP6 RNA polymerase"
     primer_bind     1..18
                     /label=SP6
                     /note="SP6 promoter, forward primer"
     CDS             81..755
                     /codon_start=1
                     /product="photoswitchable Dronpa-Green3 fluorescent
                     protein"
                     /label=Dronpa-Green3
                     /translation="VSVIKPDMKIKLRMEGAVNGHPFAIEGVGLGKPFEGKQSMDLKVK
                     EGGPLPFAYDILTTVFCYGNRVFAKYPENIVDYFKQSFPEGYSWERSMNYEDGGICNAT
                     NDITLDGDCYIYEIRFDGVNFPANGPVMQKRTVKWEPSTEKLYVRDGVLKGDINAALSL
                     EGGGHYRCDFKTTYKAKKVVQLPDYHFVDHHIEIKSHDKDYSNVNLHEHAEAHSELPRQ
                     AK"
     polyA_signal    762..883
                     /label=SV40 poly(A) signal
                     /note="SV40 polyadenylation signal"
     primer_bind     complement(799..818)
                     /label=SV40pA-R
                     /note="SV40 polyA, reverse primer"
     primer_bind     853..872
                     /label=EBV-rev
                     /note="SV40 polyA terminator, reverse primer"
     protein_bind    890..923
                     /label=loxP
                     /bound_moiety="Cre recombinase"
                     /note="Cre-mediated recombination occurs in the 8-bp core
                     sequence (GCATACAT)."
     promoter        930..1246
                     /label=SV40 promoter
                     /note="SV40 enhancer and early promoter"
     rep_origin      1097..1232
                     /label=SV40 ori
                     /note="SV40 origin of replication"
     primer_bind     1159..1178
                     /label=SV40pro-F
                     /note="SV40 promoter/origin, forward primer"
     regulatory      1253..1262
                     /regulatory_class="other"
                     /note="vertebrate consensus sequence for strong initiation
                     of translation (Kozak, 1987)"
     CDS             1259..1633
                     /codon_start=1
                     /gene="Sh ble from Streptoalloteichus hindustanus"
                     /product="antibiotic-binding protein"
                     /label=BleoR
                     /note="confers resistance to bleomycin, phleomycin, and
                     Zeocin(TM)"
                     /translation="MAKLTSAVPVLTARDVAGAVEFWTDRLGFSRDFVEDDFAGVVRDD
                     VTLFISAVQDQVVPDNTLAWVWVRGLDELYAEWSEVVSTNFRDASGPAMTEIGEQPWGR
                     EFALRDPAGNCVHFVAEEQD"
     polyA_signal    1643..1867
                     /label=bGH poly(A) signal
                     /note="bovine growth hormone polyadenylation signal"
     promoter        1874..2114
                     /label=U6 promoter
                     /note="RNA polymerase III promoter for human U6 snRNA"
     primer_bind     1874..1894
                     /label=hU6-F
                     /note="Human U6 promoter, forward primer"
     primer_bind     2045..2064
                     /label=LKO.1 5'
                     /note="Human U6 promoter, forward primer"
     protein_bind    2124..2157
                     /label=loxP
                     /bound_moiety="Cre recombinase"
                     /note="Cre-mediated recombination occurs in the 8-bp core
                     sequence (GCATACAT)."
     primer_bind     complement(2194..2213)
                     /label=T7
                     /note="T7 promoter, forward primer"
     promoter        complement(2195..2213)
                     /label=T7 promoter
                     /note="promoter for bacteriophage T7 RNA polymerase"
     primer_bind     complement(2300..2317)
                     /label=L4440
                     /note="L4440 vector, forward primer"
     rep_origin      complement(2471..3059)
                     /direction=LEFT
                     /label=ori
                     /note="high-copy-number ColE1/pMB1/pBR322/pUC origin of
                     replication"
     primer_bind     complement(2551..2570)
                     /label=pBR322ori-F
                     /note="pBR322 origin, forward primer"
     CDS             complement(3230..4090)
                     /codon_start=1
                     /gene="bla"
                     /product="beta-lactamase"
                     /label=AmpR
                     /note="confers resistance to ampicillin, carbenicillin, and
                     related antibiotics"
                     /translation="MSIQHFRVALIPFFAAFCLPVFAHPETLVKVKDAEDQLGARVGYI
                     ELDLNSGKILESFRPEERFPMMSTFKVLLCGAVLSRIDAGQEQLGRRIHYSQNDLVEYS
                     PVTEKHLTDGMTVRELCSAAITMSDNTAANLLLTTIGGPKELTAFLHNMGDHVTRLDRW
                     EPELNEAIPNDERDTTMPVAMATTLRKLLTGELLTLASRQQLIDWMEADKVAGPLLRSA
                     LPAGWFIADKSGAGERGSRGIIAALGPDGKPSRIVVIYTTGSQATMDERNRQIAEIGAS
                     LIKHW"
     primer_bind     3853..3872
                     /label=Amp-R
                     /note="Ampicillin resistance gene, reverse primer"
     promoter        complement(4091..4195)
                     /gene="bla"
                     /label=AmpR promoter
     primer_bind     4263..4281
                     /label=pBRforEco
                     /note="pBR322 vectors, upsteam of EcoRI site, forward
                     primer"
     primer_bind     complement(4319..4341)
                     /label=pGEX 3'
                     /note="pGEX vectors, reverse primer"
     primer_bind     4441..4460
                     /label=pRS-marker
                     /note="pRS vectors, use to sequence yeast selectable
                     marker"
ORIGIN
        1 atttaggtga cactatagaa cgcggccgcc agctgaagct tcgtacgtca ggtggaggag
       61 gtagtggcgg aggcggatcc gtgagtgtga ttaaaccaga catgaagatc aagctgcgta
      121 tggaaggcgc tgtaaatgga cacccgttcg cgattgaagg agttggcctt gggaagcctt
      181 tcgagggaaa acagagtatg gaccttaaag tcaaagaagg cggacctctg cctttcgcct
      241 atgacatctt gacaactgtg ttctgttacg gcaacagggt attcgccaaa tacccagaaa
      301 atatagtaga ctatttcaag cagtcgtttc ctgagggcta ctcttgggaa cgaagcatga
      361 attacgaaga cgggggcatt tgtaacgcga caaacgacat aaccctggat ggtgactgtt
      421 atatctatga aattcgattt gatggtgtga actttcctgc caatggtcca gttatgcaga
      481 agaggactgt gaaatgggag ccatccactg agaaattgta tgtgcgtgat ggagtgctga
      541 agggtgatat taacgcggct ctgtcgcttg aaggaggtgg ccattaccga tgtgacttca
      601 aaactactta taaagctaag aaggttgtcc agttgccaga ctatcacttt gtggaccacc
      661 acattgagat taaaagccac gacaaagatt acagtaatgt taatctgcat gagcacgccg
      721 aagcgcattc tgagctgccg aggcaggcca agtgaactag taacttgttt attgcagctt
      781 ataatggtta caaataaagc aatagcatca caaatttcac aaataaagca tttttttcac
      841 tgcattctag ttgtggtttg tccaaactca tcaatgtatc ttagtcgata taacttcgta
      901 tagcatacat tatacgaagt tatgtcgacg gtgtggaaag tccccaggct ccccagcagg
      961 cagaagtatg caaagcatgc atctcaatta gtcagcaacc aggtgtggaa agtccccagg
     1021 ctccccagca ggcagaagta tgcaaagcat gcatctcaat tagtcagcaa ccatagtccc
     1081 gcccctaact ccgcccatcc cgcccctaac tccgcccagt tccgcccatt ctccgcccca
     1141 tggctgacta atttttttta tttatgcaga ggccgaggcc gcctcggcct ctgagctatt
     1201 ccagaagtag tgaggaggct tttttggagg cctaggcttt tgcaaagaat tcgccaccat
     1261 ggccaagttg accagtgccg ttccggtgct caccgcgcgc gacgtcgccg gagcggtcga
     1321 gttctggacc gaccggctcg ggttctcccg ggacttcgtg gaggacgact tcgccggtgt
     1381 ggtccgggac gacgtgaccc tgttcatcag cgcggtccag gaccaggtgg tgccggacaa
     1441 caccctggcc tgggtgtggg tgcgcggcct ggacgagctg tacgccgagt ggtcggaggt
     1501 cgtgtccacg aacttccggg acgcctccgg gccggccatg accgagatcg gcgagcagcc
     1561 gtgggggcgg gagttcgccc tgcgcgaccc ggccggcaac tgcgtgcact tcgtggccga
     1621 ggagcaggac tgactgcagc gactgtgcct tctagttgcc agccatctgt tgtttgcccc
     1681 tcccccgtgc cttccttgac cctggaaggt gccactccca ctgtcctttc ctaataaaat
     1741 gaggaaattg catcgcattg tctgagtagg tgtcattcta ttctgggggg tggggtgggg
     1801 caggacagca agggggagga ttgggaagac aatagcaggc atgctgggga tgcggtgggc
     1861 tctatggctc gaggagggcc tatttcccat gattccttca tatttgcata tacgatacaa
     1921 ggctgttaga gagataattg gaattaattt gactgtaaac acaaagatat tagtacaaaa
     1981 tacgtgacgt agaaagtaat aatttcttgg gtagtttgca gttttaaaat tatgttttaa
     2041 aatggactat catatgctta ccgtaacttg aaagtatttc gatttcttgg ctttatatat
     2101 cttgtggaaa ggacgaaaca ccgataactt cgtatagcat acattatacg aagttatggt
     2161 accgatgcag ctagcccgcg gatctgccgg tctccctata gtgagtcgta ttaatttcga
     2221 taagccaggt taacctgcat taatgaatcg gccaacgcgc ggggagaggc ggtttgcgta
     2281 ttgggcgctc ttccgcttcc tcgctcactg actcgctgcg ctcggtcgtt cggctgcggc
     2341 gagcggtatc agctcactca aaggcggtaa tacggttatc cacagaatca ggggataacg
     2401 caggaaagaa catgtgagca aaaggccagc aaaaggccag gaaccgtaaa aaggccgcgt
     2461 tgctggcgtt tttccatagg ctccgccccc ctgacgagca tcacaaaaat cgacgctcaa
     2521 gtcagaggtg gcgaaacccg acaggactat aaagatacca ggcgtttccc cctggaagct
     2581 ccctcgtgcg ctctcctgtt ccgaccctgc cgcttaccgg atacctgtcc gcctttctcc
     2641 cttcgggaag cgtggcgctt tctcatagct cacgctgtag gtatctcagt tcggtgtagg
     2701 tcgttcgctc caagctgggc tgtgtgcacg aaccccccgt tcagcccgac cgctgcgcct
     2761 tatccggtaa ctatcgtctt gagtccaacc cggtaagaca cgacttatcg ccactggcag
     2821 cagccactgg taacaggatt agcagagcga ggtatgtagg cggtgctaca gagttcttga
     2881 agtggtggcc taactacggc tacactagaa gaacagtatt tggtatctgc gctctgctga
     2941 agccagttac cttcggaaaa agagttggta gctcttgatc cggcaaacaa accaccgctg
     3001 gtagcggtgg tttttttgtt tgcaagcagc agattacgcg cagaaaaaaa ggatctcaag
     3061 aagatccttt gatcttttct acggggtctg acgctcagtg gaacgaaaac tcacgttaag
     3121 ggattttggt catgagatta tcaaaaagga tcttcaccta gatcctttta aattaaaaat
     3181 gaagttttaa atcaatctaa agtatatatg agtaaacttg gtctgacagt taccaatgct
     3241 taatcagtga ggcacctatc tcagcgatct gtctatttcg ttcatccata gttgcctgac
     3301 tccccgtcgt gtagataact acgatacggg agggcttacc atctggcccc agtgctgcaa
     3361 tgataccgcg agacccacgc tcaccggctc cagatttatc agcaataaac cagccagccg
     3421 gaagggccga gcgcagaagt ggtcctgcaa ctttatccgc ctccatccag tctattaatt
     3481 gttgccggga agctagagta agtagttcgc cagttaatag tttgcgcaac gttgttgcca
     3541 ttgctacagg catcgtggtg tcacgctcgt cgtttggtat ggcttcattc agctccggtt
     3601 cccaacgatc aaggcgagtt acatgatccc ccatgttgtg caaaaaagcg gttagctcct
     3661 tcggtcctcc gatcgttgtc agaagtaagt tggccgcagt gttatcactc atggttatgg
     3721 cagcactgca taattctctt actgtcatgc catccgtaag atgcttttct gtgactggtg
     3781 agtactcaac caagtcattc tgagaatagt gtatgcggcg accgagttgc tcttgcccgg
     3841 cgtcaatacg ggataatacc gcgccacata gcagaacttt aaaagtgctc atcattggaa
     3901 aacgttcttc ggggcgaaaa ctctcaagga tcttaccgct gttgagatcc agttcgatgt
     3961 aacccactcg tgcacccaac tgatcttcag catcttttac tttcaccagc gtttctgggt
     4021 gagcaaaaac aggaaggcaa aatgccgcaa aaaagggaat aagggcgaca cggaaatgtt
     4081 gaatactcat actcttcctt tttcaatatt attgaagcat ttatcagggt tattgtctca
     4141 tgagcggata catatttgaa tgtatttaga aaaataaaca aataggggtt ccgcgcacat
     4201 ttccccgaaa agtgccacct gacgtctaag aaaccattat tatcatgaca ttaacctata
     4261 aaaataggcg tatcacgagg ccctttcgtc tcgcgcgttt cggtgatgac ggtgaaaacc
     4321 tctgacacat gcagctcccg gagacggtca cagcttgtct gtaagcggat gccgggagca
     4381 gacaagcccg tcagggcgcg tcagcgggtg ttggcgggtg tcggggctgg cttaactatg
     4441 cggcatcaga gcagattgta ctgagagtgc accatatgga catattgtcg ttagaacgcg
     4501 gctacaatta atacataacc ttatgtatca tacacatacg
//
