Features (pLannotate 1.2.2; 16 found; start..end, strand, type, name):
     64..736     +  CDS            Dronpa-Green3 (fragment): photoswitchable Dronpa-Green3 fluorescent protein
    745..866     +  polyA_signal   SV40 poly(A) signal: SV40 polyadenylation signal
    873..906     +  protein_bind   loxP: Cre-mediated recombination occurs in the 8-bp core sequence (GCATACAT). Cre recombinase
    913..1229    +  promoter       SV40 promoter: SV40 enhancer and early promoter
   1242..1616    +  CDS            BleoR: antibiotic-binding protein; Sh ble from Streptoalloteichus hindustanus; confers resistance to bleomycin, phleomycin, and Zeocin™
   1626..1850    +  polyA_signal   bGH poly(A) signal: bovine growth hormone polyadenylation signal
   1857..2097    +  promoter       U6 promoter: RNA polymerase III promoter for human U6 snRNA
   2107..2140    +  protein_bind   loxP: Cre-mediated recombination occurs in the 8-bp core sequence (GCATACAT). Cre recombinase
   2178..2196    -  promoter       T7 promoter: promoter for bacteriophage T7 RNA polymerase
   2218..2271    -  CDS            lacI (fragment): lac repressor; lacI; The lac repressor binds to the lac operator to inhibit transcription in E. coli. This inhibition can be relieved by adding lactose or isopropyl-β-D-thiogalactopyranoside (IPTG).
   2454..3042    -  rep_origin     ori: high-copy-number ColE1/pMB1/pBR322/pUC origin of replication
   3213..4073    -  CDS            AmpR: β-lactamase; bla; confers resistance to ampicillin, carbenicillin, and related antibiotics
   4074..4178    -  promoter       AmpR promoter: bla
   4273..4308    +  CDS            rop (fragment): Rop protein, which maintains plasmids at low copy number; rop
   4410..4461    +  misc_feature   bom (fragment): basis of mobility region from pBR322
   4524..2       +  promoter       SP6 promoter (across the origin): promoter for bacteriophage SP6 RNA polymerase
>Addgene plasmid #120059 | pMaCTag-Z16 | depositor full sequence | sequence record 228134 | pMaCTag-Z16 sequence 4540 bps
GAACGCGGCCGCCAGCTGAAGCTTCGTACGTCAGGTGGAGGAGGTAGTGGCGGAGGCGGATCCGTGAGTG
TGATTAAACCAGACATGAAGATCAAGCTGCGTATGGAAGGCGCTGTAAATGGACACCCGTTCGCGATTGA
AGGAGTTGGCCTTGGGAAGCCTTTCGAGGGAAAACAGAGTATGGACCTTAAAGTCAAAGAAGGCGGACCT
CTGCCTTTCGCCTATGACATCTTGACAACTGTGTTCTGTTACGGCAACAGGGTATTCGCCAAATACCCAG
AAAATATAGTAGACTATTTCAAGCAGTCGTTTCCTGAGGGCTACTCTTGGGAACGAAGCATGAATTACGA
AGACGGGGGCATTTGTAACGCGACAAACGACATAACCCTGGATGGTGACTGTTATATCTATGAAATTCGA
TTTGATGGTGTGAACTTTCCTGCCAATGGTCCAGTTATGCAGAAGAGGACTGTGAAATGGGAGCCATCCA
CTGAGAAATTGTATGTGCGTGATGGAGTGCTGAAGGGTGATATTAACGCGGCTCTGTCGCTTGAAGGAGG
TGGCCATTACCGATGTGACTTCAAAACTACTTATAAAGCTAAGAAGGTTGTCCAGTTGCCAGACTATCAC
TTTGTGGACCACCACATTGAGATTAAAAGCCACGACAAAGATTACAGTAATGTTAATCTGCATGAGCACG
CCGAAGCGCATTCTGAGCTGCCGAGGCAGGCCAAGTGAACTAGTAACTTGTTTATTGCAGCTTATAATGG
TTACAAATAAAGCAATAGCATCACAAATTTCACAAATAAAGCATTTTTTTCACTGCATTCTAGTTGTGGT
TTGTCCAAACTCATCAATGTATCTTAGTCGATATAACTTCGTATAGCATACATTATACGAAGTTATGTCG
ACGGTGTGGAAAGTCCCCAGGCTCCCCAGCAGGCAGAAGTATGCAAAGCATGCATCTCAATTAGTCAGCA
ACCAGGTGTGGAAAGTCCCCAGGCTCCCCAGCAGGCAGAAGTATGCAAAGCATGCATCTCAATTAGTCAG
CAACCATAGTCCCGCCCCTAACTCCGCCCATCCCGCCCCTAACTCCGCCCAGTTCCGCCCATTCTCCGCC
CCATGGCTGACTAATTTTTTTTATTTATGCAGAGGCCGAGGCCGCCTCGGCCTCTGAGCTATTCCAGAAG
TAGTGAGGAGGCTTTTTTGGAGGCCTAGGCTTTTGCAAAGAATTCGCCACCATGGCCAAGTTGACCAGTG
CCGTTCCGGTGCTCACCGCGCGCGACGTCGCCGGAGCGGTCGAGTTCTGGACCGACCGGCTCGGGTTCTC
CCGGGACTTCGTGGAGGACGACTTCGCCGGTGTGGTCCGGGACGACGTGACCCTGTTCATCAGCGCGGTC
CAGGACCAGGTGGTGCCGGACAACACCCTGGCCTGGGTGTGGGTGCGCGGCCTGGACGAGCTGTACGCCG
AGTGGTCGGAGGTCGTGTCCACGAACTTCCGGGACGCCTCCGGGCCGGCCATGACCGAGATCGGCGAGCA
GCCGTGGGGGCGGGAGTTCGCCCTGCGCGACCCGGCCGGCAACTGCGTGCACTTCGTGGCCGAGGAGCAG
GACTGACTGCAGCGACTGTGCCTTCTAGTTGCCAGCCATCTGTTGTTTGCCCCTCCCCCGTGCCTTCCTT
GACCCTGGAAGGTGCCACTCCCACTGTCCTTTCCTAATAAAATGAGGAAATTGCATCGCATTGTCTGAGT
AGGTGTCATTCTATTCTGGGGGGTGGGGTGGGGCAGGACAGCAAGGGGGAGGATTGGGAAGACAATAGCA
GGCATGCTGGGGATGCGGTGGGCTCTATGGCTCGAGGAGGGCCTATTTCCCATGATTCCTTCATATTTGC
ATATACGATACAAGGCTGTTAGAGAGATAATTGGAATTAATTTGACTGTAAACACAAAGATATTAGTACA
AAATACGTGACGTAGAAAGTAATAATTTCTTGGGTAGTTTGCAGTTTTAAAATTATGTTTTAAAATGGAC
TATCATATGCTTACCGTAACTTGAAAGTATTTCGATTTCTTGGCTTTATATATCTTGTGGAAAGGACGAA
ACACCGATAACTTCGTATAGCATACATTATACGAAGTTATGGTACCGATGCAGCTAGCCCGCGGATCTGC
CGGTCTCCCTATAGTGAGTCGTATTAATTTCGATAAGCCAGGTTAACCTGCATTAATGAATCGGCCAACG
CGCGGGGAGAGGCGGTTTGCGTATTGGGCGCTCTTCCGCTTCCTCGCTCACTGACTCGCTGCGCTCGGTC
GTTCGGCTGCGGCGAGCGGTATCAGCTCACTCAAAGGCGGTAATACGGTTATCCACAGAATCAGGGGATA
ACGCAGGAAAGAACATGTGAGCAAAAGGCCAGCAAAAGGCCAGGAACCGTAAAAAGGCCGCGTTGCTGGC
GTTTTTCCATAGGCTCCGCCCCCCTGACGAGCATCACAAAAATCGACGCTCAAGTCAGAGGTGGCGAAAC
CCGACAGGACTATAAAGATACCAGGCGTTTCCCCCTGGAAGCTCCCTCGTGCGCTCTCCTGTTCCGACCC
TGCCGCTTACCGGATACCTGTCCGCCTTTCTCCCTTCGGGAAGCGTGGCGCTTTCTCAATGCTCACGCTG
TAGGTATCTCAGTTCGGTGTAGGTCGTTCGCTCCAAGCTGGGCTGTGTGCACGAACCCCCCGTTCAGCCC
GACCGCTGCGCCTTATCCGGTAACTATCGTCTTGAGTCCAACCCGGTAAGACACGACTTATCGCCACTGG
CAGCAGCCACTGGTAACAGGATTAGCAGAGCGAGGTATGTAGGCGGTGCTACAGAGTTCTTGAAGTGGTG
GCCTAACTACGGCTACACTAGAAGGACAGTATTTGGTATCTGCGCTCTGCTGAAGCCAGTTACCTTCGGA
AAAAGAGTTGGTAGCTCTTGATCCGGCAAACAAACCACCGCTGGTAGCGGTGGTTTTTTTGTTTGCAAGC
AGCAGATTACGCGCAGAAAAAAAGGATCTCAAGAAGATCCTTTGATCTTTTCTACGGGGTCTGACGCTCA
GTGGAACGAAAACTCACGTTAAGGGATTTTGGTCATGAGATTATCAAAAAGGATCTTCACCTAGATCCTT
TTAAATTAAAAATGAAGTTTTAAATCAATCTAAAGTATATATGAGTAAACTTGGTCTGACAGTTACCAAT
GCTTAATCAGTGAGGCACCTATCTCAGCGATCTGTCTATTTCGTTCATCCATAGTTGCCTGACTCCCCGT
CGTGTAGATAACTACGATACGGGAGGGCTTACCATCTGGCCCCAGTGCTGCAATGATACCGCGAGACCCA
CGCTCACCGGCTCCAGATTTATCAGCAATAAACCAGCCAGCCGGAAGGGCCGAGCGCAGAAGTGGTCCTG
CAACTTTATCCGCCTCCATCCAGTCTATTAATTGTTGCCGGGAAGCTAGAGTAAGTAGTTCGCCAGTTAA
TAGTTTGCGCAACGTTGTTGCCATTGCTACAGGCATCGTGGTGTCACGCTCGTCGTTTGGTATGGCTTCA
TTCAGCTCCGGTTCCCAACGATCAAGGCGAGTTACATGATCCCCCATGTTGTGCAAAAAAGCGGTTAGCT
CCTTCGGTCCTCCGATCGTTGTCAGAAGTAAGTTGGCCGCAGTGTTATCACTCATGGTTATGGCAGCACT
GCATAATTCTCTTACTGTCATGCCATCCGTAAGATGCTTTTCTGTGACTGGTGAGTACTCAACCAAGTCA
TTCTGAGAATAGTGTATGCGGCGACCGAGTTGCTCTTGCCCGGCGTCAATACGGGATAATACCGCGCCAC
ATAGCAGAACTTTAAAAGTGCTCATCATTGGAAAACGTTCTTCGGGGCGAAAACTCTCAAGGATCTTACC
GCTGTTGAGATCCAGTTCGATGTAACCCACTCGTGCACCCAACTGATCTTCAGCATCTTTTACTTTCACC
AGCGTTTCTGGGTGAGCAAAAACAGGAAGGCAAAATGCCGCAAAAAAGGGAATAAGGGCGACACGGAAAT
GTTGAATACTCATACTCTTCCTTTTTCAATATTATTGAAGCATTTATCAGGGTTATTGTCTCATGAGCGG
ATACATATTTGAATGTATTTAGAAAAATAAACAAATAGGGGTTCCGCGCACATTTCCCCGAAAAGTGCCA
CCTGACGTCTAAGAAACCATTATTATCATGACATTAACCTATAAAAATAGGCGTATCACGAGGCCCTTTC
GTCTCGCGCGTTTCGGTGATGACGGTGAAAACCTCTGACACATGCAGCTCCCGGAGACGGTCACAGCTTG
TCTGTAAGCGGATGCCGGGAGCAGACAAGCCCGTCAGGGCGCGTCAGCGGGTGTTGGCGGGTGTCGGGGC
TGGCTTAACTATGCGGCATCAGAGCAGATTGTACTGAGAGTGCACCATATGGACATATTGTCGTTAGAAC
GCGGCTACAATTAATACATAACCTTATGTATCATACACATACGATTTAGGTGACACTATA
